>Addgene plasmid #86059 | CFFΔC-EGFP | depositor full sequence | sequence record 179753 | CFFΔC-EGFP sequence 5387 bps
TAGTTATTAATAGTAATCAATTACGGGGTCATTAGTTCATAGCCCATATATGGAGTTCCGCGTTACATAA
CTTACGGTAAATGGCCCGCCTGGCTGACCGCCCAACGACCCCCGCCCATTGACGTCAATAATGACGTATG
TTCCCATAGTAACGCCAATAGGGACTTTCCATTGACGTCAATGGGTGGAGTATTTACGGTAAACTGCCCA
CTTGGCAGTACATCAAGTGTATCATATGCCAAGTACGCCCCCTATTGACGTCAATGACGGTAAATGGCCC
GCCTGGCATTATGCCCAGTACATGACCTTATGGGACTTTCCTACTTGGCAGTACATCTACGTATTAGTCA
TCGCTATTACCATGGTGATGCGGTTTTGGCAGTACATCAATGGGCGTGGATAGCGGTTTGACTCACGGGG
ATTTCCAAGTCTCCACCCCATTGACGTCAATGGGAGTTTGTTTTGGCACCAAAATCAACGGGACTTTCCA
AAATGTCGTAACAACTCCGCCCCATTGACGCAAATGGGCGGTAGGCGTGTACGGTGGGAGGTCTATATAA
GCAGAGCTGGTTTAGTGAACCGTCAGATCCGCTAGCGCTACCGGACTCAGATCTCGAGATGGCCTTACCA
GTGACCGCCTTGCTCCTGCCGCTGGCCTTGCTGCTCCACGCCGCCAGGCCG
[360 nt withheld, positions 682-1041]
GCGCCGCGACCACCAACACCGGCGCCCACCATCGCGTCGCAGCCCCTGTCCCTGCGCCCAGAGGCGTGCC
GGCCAGCGGCGGGGGGCGCAGTGCACACGAGGGGGCTGGACTTCGCCTGTGATGAGAGAAGCACCATCAT
CCTGGCCCTGAGCCTGTGCAGCGTGGCCAGCTGGGTGGCCCTGAGCTGCCTCGTTTGCTGCTGGTTTAAG
AAGAGCAAGACCAGAAAGATAAAGCCAGAACGAATTCTGCAGTCGACGGTACCGCGGGCCCGGGATCCAC
CGGTCGCCACCATGGTGAGCAAGGGCGAGGAGCTGTTCACCGGGGTGGTGCCCATCCTGGTCGAGCTGGA
CGGCGACGTAAACGGCCACAAGTTCAGCGTGTCCGGCGAGGGCGAGGGCGATGCCACCTACGGCAAGCTG
ACCCTGAAGTTCATCTGCACCACCGGCAAGCTGCCCGTGCCCTGGCCCACCCTCGTGACCACCCTGACCT
ACGGCGTGCAGTGCTTCAGCCGCTACCCCGACCACATGAAGCAGCACGACTTCTTCAAGTCCGCCATGCC
CGAAGGCTACGTCCAGGAGCGCACCATCTTCTTCAAGGACGACGGCAACTACAAGACCCGCGCCGAGGTG
AAGTTCGAGGGCGACACCCTGGTGAACCGCATCGAGCTGAAGGGCATCGACTTCAAGGAGGACGGCAACA
TCCTGGGGCACAAGCTGGAGTACAACTACAACAGCCACAACGTCTATATCATGGCCGACAAGCAGAAGAA
CGGCATCAAGGTGAACTTCAAGATCCGCCACAACATCGAGGACGGCAGCGTGCAGCTCGCCGACCACTAC
CAGCAGAACACCCCCATCGGCGACGGCCCCGTGCTGCTGCCCGACAACCACTACCTGAGCACCCAGTCCG
CCCTGAGCAAAGACCCCAACGAGAAGCGCGATCACATGGTCCTGCTGGAGTTCGTGACCGCCGCCGGGAT
CACTCTCGGCATGGACGAGCTGTACAAGTAAAGCGGCCGCGACTCTAGATCATAATCAGCCATACCACAT
TTGTAGAGGTTTTACTTGCTTTAAAAAACCTCCCACACCTCCCCCTGAACCTGAAACATAAAATGAATGC
AATTGTTGTTGTTAACTTGTTTATTGCAGCTTATAATGGTTACAAATAAAGCAATAGCATCACAAATTTC
ACAAATAAAGCATTTTTTTCACTGCATTCTAGTTGTGGTTTGTCCAAACTCATCAATGTATCTTAAGGCG
TAAATTGTAAGCGTTAATATTTTGTTAAAATTCGCGTTAAATTTTTGTTAAATCAGCTCATTTTTTAACC
AATAGGCCGAAATCGGCAAAATCCCTTATAAATCAAAAGAATAGACCGAGATAGGGT
[37 nt withheld, positions 2429-2465]
AAAGAACGTGGACTCCAACGTCAAAGG
[49 nt withheld, positions 2493-2541]
T
[91 nt withheld, positions 2543-2633]
G
[124 nt withheld, positions 2635-2758]
CAGGTGGCACTTTTCGGGGAAATGTGCGCGGAACCCCTATTTGTTTATTTTTCTAAATACATTCAAATAT
GTATCCGCTCATGAGACAATAACCCTGATAAATGCTTCAATAATATTGAAAAAGGAAGAGTCCTGAGGCG
GAAAGAACCAGCTGTGGAATGTGTGTCAGTTAGGGTGTGGAAAGTCCCCAGGCTCCCCAGCAGGCAGAAG
TATGCAAAGCATGCATCTCAATTAGTCAGCAACCAGGTGTGGAAAGTCCCCAGGCTCCCCAGCAGGCAGA
AGTATGCAAAGCATGCATCTCAATTAGTCAGCAACCATAGTCCCGCCCCTAACTCCGCCCATCCCGCCCC
TAACTCCGCCCAGTTCCGCCCATTCTCCGCCCCATGGCTGACTAATTTTTTTTATTTATGCAGAGGCCGA
GGCCGCCTCGGCCTCTGAGCTATTCCAGAAGTAGTGAGGAGGCTTTTTTGGAGGCCTAGGCTTTTGCAAA
GATCGATCAAGAGACAGGATGAGGATCGTTTCGCATGATTGAACAAGATGGATTGCACGCAGGTTCTCCG
GCCGCTTGGGTGGAGAGGCTATTCGGCTATGACTGGGCACAACAGACAATCGGCTGCTCTGATGCCGCCG
TGTTCCGGCTGTCAGCGCAGGGGCGCCCGGTTCTTTTTGTCAAGACCGACCTGTCCGGTGCCCTGAATGA
ACTGCAAGACGAGGCAGCGCGGCTATCGTGGCTGGCCACGACGGGCGTTCCTTGCGCAGCTGTGCTCGAC
GTTGTCACTGAAGCGGGAAGGGACTGGCTGCTATTGGGCGAAGTGCCGGGGCAGGATCTCCTGTCATCTC
ACCTTGCTCCTGCCGAGAAAGTATCCATCATGGCTGATGCAATGCGGCGGCTGCATACGCTTGATCCGGC
TACCTGCCCATTCGACCACCAAGCGAAACATCGCATCGAGCGAGCACGTACTCGGATGGAAGCCGGTCTT
GTCGATCAGGATGATCTGGACGAAGAGCATCAGGGGCTCGCGCCAGCCGAACTGTTCGCCAGGCTCAAGG
CGAGCATGCCCGACGGCGAGGATCTCGTCGTGACCCATGGCGATGCCTGCTTGCCGAATATCATGGTGGA
AAATGGCCGCTTTTCTGGATTCATCGACTGTGGCCGGCTGGGTGTGGCGGACCGCTATCAGGACATAGCG
TTGGCTACCCGTGATATTGCTGAAGAGCTTGGCGGCGAATGGGCTGACCGCTTCCTCGTGCTTTACGGTA
TCGCCGCTCCCGATTCGCAGCGCATCGCCTTCTATCGCCTTCTTGACGAGTTCTTCTGAGCGGGACTCTG
GGGTTCGAAATGACCGACCAAGCGACGCCCAACCTGCCATCACGAGATTTCGATTCCACCGCCGCCTTCT
ATGAAAGGTTGGGCTTCGGAATCGTTTTCCGGGACGCCGGCTGGATGATCCTCCAGCGCGGGGATCTCAT
GCTGGAGTTCTTCGCCCACCCTAGGGGGAGGCTAACTGAAACACGGAAGGAGACAATACCGGAAGGAACC
CGCGCTATGACGGCAATAAAAAGACAGAATAAAACGCACGGTGTTGGGTCGTTTGTTCATAAACGCGGGG
TTCGGTCCCAGGGCTGGCACTCTGTCGATACCCCACCGAGACCCCATTGGGGCCAATACGCCCGCGTTTC
TTCCTTTTCCCCACCCCACCCCCCAAGTTCGGGTGAAGGCCCAGGGCTCGCAGCCAACGTCGGGGCGGCA
GGCCCTGCCATAGCCTCAGGTTACTCATATATACTTTAGATTGATTTAAAACTTCATTTTTAATTTAAAA
GGATCTAGGTGAAGATCCTTTTTGATAATCTCATGACCAAAATCCCTTAACGTGAGTTTTCGTTCCACTG
AGCGTCAGACCCCGTAGAAAAGATCAAAGGATCTTCTTGAGATCCTTTTTTTCTGCGCGTAATCTGCTGC
TTGCAAACAAAAAAACCACCGCTACCAGCGGTGGTTTGTTTGCCGGATCAAGAGCTACCAACTCTTTTTC
CGAAGGTAACTGGCTTCAGCAGAGCGCAGATACCAAATACTGTCCTTCTAGTGTAGCCGTAGTTAGGCCA
CCACTTCAAGAACTCTGTAGCACCGCCTACATACCTCGCTCTGCTAATCCTGTTACCAGTGGCTGCTGCC
AGTGGCGATAAGTCGTGTCTTACCGGGTTGGACTCAAGACGATAGTTACCGGATAAGGCGCAGCGGTCGG
GCTGAACGGGGGGTTCGTGCACACAGCCCAGCTTGGAGCGAACGACCTACACCGAACTGAGATACCTACA
GCGTGAGCTATGAGAAAGCGCCACGCTTCCCGAAGGGAGAAAGGCGGACAGGTATCCGGTAAGCGGCAGG
GTCGGAACAGGAGAGCGCACGAGGGAGCTTCCAGGGGGAAACGCCTGGTATCTTTATAGTCCTGTCGGGT
TTCGCCACCTCTGACTTGAGCGTCGATTTTTGTGATGCTCGTCAGGGGGGCGGAGCCTATGGAAAAACGC
CAGCAACGCGGCCTTTTTACGGTTCCTGGCCTTTTGCTGGCCTTTTGCTCACATGTTCTTTCCTGCGTTA
TCCCCTGATTCTGTGGATAACCGTATTACCGCCATGCAT
Features (pLannotate 1.2.2; 16 found; start..end, strand, type, name):
     61..364     +  enhancer       CMV enhancer: human cytomegalovirus immediate early enhancer
    365..568     +  promoter       CMV promoter: human cytomegalovirus (CMV) immediate early promoter
    591..618     +  misc_feature   MCS (fragment): multiple cloning site
    619..1164    +  CDS            CD8A (fragment) (sequence partly withheld): CD8A_HUMAN - Also known as MAL. Experimental evidence at protein level: Swiss-Prot protein existence level 1. Integral membrane glycoprotein that plays an essential role in the immune response and serves multiple functions in responses against both external and internal offenses. In T-cells, functions primarily as a coreceptor for MHC class I molecule:peptide complex. The antigens presented by class I peptides are derived from cytosolic proteins while class II derived from extracellular proteins. Interacts simultaneously with the T-cell receptor (TCR) and the MHC class I proteins presented by
   1282..1319    +  misc_feature   MCS (fragment): multiple cloning site
   1333..2052    +  CDS            EGFP: the original enhanced GFP (Yang et al., 1996) mammalian codon-optimized
   2069..2152    +  CDS            large T antigen (fragment): large T antigen from SV40 (simian virus 40)
   2175..2296    +  polyA_signal   SV40 poly(A) signal: SV40 polyadenylation signal
   2330..2758    -  rep_origin     f1 ori (sequence partly withheld): f1 bacteriophage origin of replication; arrow indicates direction of (+) strand synthesis
   2785..2889    +  promoter       AmpR promoter: bla
   2891..3248    +  promoter       SV40 promoter: SV40 enhancer and early promoter
   3283..4077    +  CDS            NeoR/KanR: aminoglycoside phosphotransferase from Tn5; aph(3')-II (or nptII); confers resistance to neomycin, kanamycin, and G418 (Geneticin®)
   4098..4250    +  CDS            ble (fragment): BLE_KLEPN - Experimental evidence at protein level: Swiss-Prot protein existence level 1. Binding protein with a strong affinity to the bleomycin family of antibiotics. Binds to CL990; an antimitotic-antibiotic compound. From Klebsiella pneumoniae.
   4309..4356    +  polyA_signal   HSV TK poly(A) signal: herpes simplex virus thymidine kinase polyadenylation signal (Cole and Stacy, 1985)
   4447..4463    -  polyA_signal   bGH poly(A) signal (fragment): bovine growth hormone polyadenylation signal
   4685..5273    +  rep_origin     ori: high-copy-number ColE1/pMB1/pBR322/pUC origin of replication
