[The description below was written by a language model from this plasmid's Addgene catalogue record and pLannotate feature annotations shown in this document.]
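Description:
CFFΔC-EGFP is a mammalian expression plasmid built on the Clontech pEGFP-N1 backbone. It carries a high-copy ColE1/pUC-type origin for propagation in E. coli and an f1 origin. A single NeoR/KanR (Tn5 aminoglycoside phosphotransferase) cassette is driven by tandem bacterial (bla) and SV40 early promoters and terminated by the HSV TK polyadenylation signal. This cassette confers kanamycin resistance in bacteria and G418 resistance in transfected mammalian cells.

The payload is a chimeric type I membrane reporter expressed from the human CMV immediate-early enhancer/promoter and cloned between the XhoI and EcoRI sites of the polylinker. The feature table shows a CD8A fragment, matched to the human protein, followed by a short unannotated stretch of roughly 120 nt. That stretch presumably holds the mouse fibrocystin (Pkhd1) segment, recorded as amino acids 3849-3887. EGFP follows as a C-terminal fusion, and the transcript ends at the SV40 poly(A) signal.

The record is not fully consistent on two points. The purpose field says the transmembrane domain and ciliary targeting signal come from fibrocystin, while the mutation field attributes both the luminal and transmembrane domains to CD8a. The stated total size of 5,693 bp also differs from the 5,387 nt depositor sequence. The depositor notes a C112Y substitution in the CD8A portion.

By placing the fibrocystin ciliary targeting signal on a neutral CD8a ectodomain with a fluorescent tag, the construct lets that signal be tested on its own by imaging. It was made for work on ciliary membrane protein trafficking involving transportin1 and Rab8.
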