Addgene plasmid #86059: CFFΔC-EGFP
Purpose: A mammalian expression plasmid encoding fibrocystin mimentic clone CFFΔC (CD8a luminal domain, fibrocystin transmembrane and ciliary targeting signal) with C-terminus EGFP.
Depositing lab: Lei Lu. Depositing organization: Nanyang Technological University (NTU). Publication: A ternary complex comprising transportin1, Rab8 and the ciliary targeting signal directs proteins to ciliary membranes. Madugula V, Lu L. J Cell Sci. 2016 Oct 15;129(20):3922-3934. Epub 2016 Sep 15. 10.1242/jcs.194019 PubMed 27633000.
Backbone
  Vector backbone: pEGFP-N1
  Backbone manufacturer: Clontech
  Backbone size w/o insert (bp): 4700
  Total vector size (bp): 5693
  Vector type: Mammalian Expression
  Selectable markers: Neomycin (select with G418)
Growth in bacteria
  Bacterial resistance: Kanamycin, 50 μg/mL
  Growth temperature: 37°C
  Growth strain: DH5alpha
  Copy number: High Copy
Gene/Insert
  Gene/Insert name: Fibrocystin
  Species: M. musculus (mouse)
  Insert size (bp): 663
  Mutation: contains CD8a luminal and transmembrane domains along with amino acids 3849-3887 of fibrocystin
  Entrez Gene: Pkhd1 (a.k.a. FPC, Tigm1)
  Promoter: CMV
  Tag / fusion protein: GFP (C terminal on insert)
  Cloning method: Restriction Enzyme; 5′ cloning site XhoI (not destroyed); 3′ cloning site EcoRI (not destroyed)
  Sequencing primers: 5′ 5' CGCAAATGGGCGGTAGGCGTG 3'
Terms and licenses: Academic/Nonprofit Terms; Industry Terms: Not Available to Industry
Depositor comments: The CD8A insert contains a C112Y mutation.
How to cite: CFFΔC-EGFP was a gift from Lei Lu (Addgene plasmid # 86059 ; http://n2t.net/addgene:86059 ; RRID:Addgene_86059)
